Addgene plasmid #110727: pStr-KDEL-IRES-ST-mCherry
Purpose: Expresses an Str-KDEL Hook for the RUSH system and separately Sialyltransferase-mCherry
Depositing lab: David Stephens. Depositing organization: University of Bristol. Publication: ER-to-Golgi trafficking of procollagen in the absence of large carriers. McCaughey J, Stevenson NL, Cross S, Stephens DJ. J Cell Biol. 2018 Dec 26. pii: jcb.201806035. doi: 10.1083/jcb.201806035. PubMed 30587510.
Backbone
  Vector backbone: pIRESneo3
  Backbone manufacturer: Clontech
  Vector type: Mammalian Expression
Growth in bacteria
  Bacterial resistance: Ampicillin, 100 μg/mL
  Growth temperature: 37°C
  Growth strain: DH5alpha
  Copy number: High Copy
Gene/Insert 1
  Gene/Insert name: Str-KDEL
  Species: Synthetic
  Promoter: CMV
  Tag / fusion protein: Str Streptavidin binding peptide (SBP) (C terminal on insert)
  Cloning method: Unknown
  Sequencing primers: 5′ IRES; 3′ mCherry-R
Gene/Insert 2
  Gene/Insert name: STase sialyltransferase
  Species: H. sapiens (human)
  Mutation: contains only amino acids 1 to 43 of ST
  Entrez Gene: ST6GAL1 (a.k.a. CDw75, SIAT1, ST6GalI, ST6N)
  Promoter: IRES
  Tag / fusion protein: mCherry (C terminal on insert)
  Cloning method: Unknown
  Sequencing primers: 5′ .; 3′ .
Resource information
  A portion of this plasmid was derived from a plasmid made by: Franck Perez (Institut Curie) Str-KDEL_ST-SBP-mCherry (Plasmid #65265)
Terms and licenses: Academic/Nonprofit Terms; Industry Terms: Not Available to Industry
How to cite: pStr-KDEL-IRES-ST-mCherry was a gift from David Stephens (Addgene plasmid # 110727 ; http://n2t.net/addgene:110727 ; RRID:Addgene_110727)
