[The description below was written by a language model from this plasmid's Addgene catalogue record and pLannotate feature annotations shown in this document.]
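Description:
pStr-KDEL-IRES-ST-mCherry is a mammalian expression plasmid built on the pIRESneo3 backbone (about 5.9 kb in the sequenced record). It is maintained in E. coli through a high-copy ColE1/pUC-type origin and selected with ampicillin via the β-lactamase gene. The feature table shows no neomycin resistance cassette, which suggests that the ST-mCherry reading frame occupies the position downstream of the IRES where the backbone's marker would normally sit. No mammalian selection marker is annotated.

The payload is a single bicistronic transcription unit driven by the CMV immediate-early enhancer and promoter. The first cistron encodes the Str-KDEL "hook" of the RUSH (retention using selective hooks) system. It consists of a streptavidin core preceded by a short fragment annotated as STIM1, presumably supplying the signal sequence for ER entry, and, according to the name, carries a KDEL ER-retention motif. The catalogue lists a streptavidin-binding peptide tag on this insert, but the annotation shows streptavidin itself, which fits the hook role. A chimeric adenovirus/immunoglobulin intron follows, and then an EMCV IRES allows cap-independent translation of the second cistron. This cistron contains amino acids 1–43 of human sialyltransferase ST6GAL1, a fragment commonly used as a Golgi-targeting region, fused at its C terminus to mCherry. The transcript ends at an SV40 polyadenylation signal.

Part of the plasmid derives from an earlier RUSH construct in which the ST reporter carried SBP. Here the ST-mCherry is recorded as expressed separately, so it would act as a constitutive red Golgi marker rather than hook-retained cargo. The plasmid therefore supplies the ER hook and a Golgi reference label together. A separately provided SBP-tagged cargo can then be held in the ER and released synchronously with biotin. The associated study used this approach to follow ER-to-Golgi trafficking of procollagen.
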