Features (pLannotate 1.2.2; 21 found; start..end, strand, type, name):
    214..443     -  intron         chimeric intron: chimera between introns from adenovirus and immunoglobulin heavy chain genes
    536..1036    -  CDS            SAV_STRAV (fragment): Experimental evidence at protein level: Swiss-Prot protein existence level 1. The biological function of streptavidin is not known. Forms a strong non-covalent specific complex with biotin (one molecule of biotin per subunit of streptavidin). From Streptomyces avidinii.
   1022..1135    -  CDS            STIM1 (fragment): STIM1_HUMAN - Also known as GOK From Homo sapiens (Human).
   1208..1226    -  promoter       T7 promoter: promoter for bacteriophage T7 RNA polymerase
   1242..1275    -  LTR            5' LTR (truncated) (fragment): truncated 5' long terminal repeat (LTR) from HIV-1
   1271..1474    -  promoter       CMV promoter: human cytomegalovirus (CMV) immediate early promoter
   1475..1854    -  enhancer       CMV enhancer: human cytomegalovirus immediate early enhancer
   2009..2061    +  misc_feature   bom (fragment): basis of mobility region from pBR322
   2120..2224    +  promoter       AmpR promoter: bla
   2225..3085    +  CDS            AmpR: β-lactamase; bla; confers resistance to ampicillin, carbenicillin, and related antibiotics
   3256..3844    +  rep_origin     ori: high-copy-number ColE1/pMB1/pBR322/pUC origin of replication
   4027..4119    +  CDS            lacI (fragment): lac repressor; lacI; The lac repressor binds to the lac operator to inhibit transcription in E. coli. This inhibition can be relieved by adding lactose or isopropyl-β-D-thiogalactopyranoside (IPTG).
   4132..4153    +  protein_bind   CAP binding site: CAP binding activates transcription in the presence of cAMP. E. coli catabolite activator protein
   4168..4198    +  promoter       lac promoter: promoter for the E. coli lac operon
   4206..4222    +  protein_bind   lac operator: The lac repressor binds to the lac operator to inhibit transcription in E. coli. This inhibition can be relieved by adding lactose or isopropyl-β-D-thiogalactopyranoside (IPTG). lac repressor encoded by lacI
   4286..4337    -  polyA_signal   SV40 poly(A) signal (fragment): SV40 polyadenylation signal
   4348..4469    -  polyA_signal   SV40 poly(A) signal: SV40 polyadenylation signal
   4492..4576    -  CDS            large T antigen (fragment): large T antigen from SV40 (simian virus 40)
   4623..5330    -  CDS            mCherry: mCherry is a basic (constitutively fluorescent) red fluorescent protein published in 2004, derived from Discosoma sp.. It is reported to be a very rapidly-maturing monomer with low acid sensitivity.
   5340..5468    -  CDS            ST6GAL1 (fragment): SIAT1_HUMAN - Also known as SIAT1. Experimental evidence at protein level: Swiss-Prot protein existence level 1. Transfers sialic acid from CMP-sialic acid to galactose- containing acceptor substrates. From Homo sapiens (Human).
   5495..31      -  misc_feature   IRES (across the origin): internal ribosome entry site (IRES) of the encephalomyocarditis virus (EMCV)
>Addgene plasmid #110727 | pStr-KDEL-IRES-ST-mCherry | addgene full sequence | sequence record 259745 | Addgene NGS Result
CAAGAAGACAGGGCCAGGTTTCCGGGCCCTCACATTGCCAAAAGACGGCAATATGGTGGAAAATAACATA
TAGACAAACGCACACCGGCCTTATTCCAAGCGGCTTCGGCCAGTAACGTTAGGGGGGGGGGAGGGAGAGG
GGGGGGGGGAGAGGGGCGGAATTGGCCGCCCTAGATGCATGCTCGACCTGCAGTTGGACCTGGGAGTGGA
CACCTGTGGAGAGAAAGGCAAAGTGGATGTCATTGTCACTCAAGTGTATGGCCAGATCTCAAGCCTGCCA
CACCTCAAGCTTGACAACAAAAAGATTGTCTTTTCTGACCAGATGGACGCGGCCACCCTCAAAGGCATCA
CCGCGGGCCAGGTGAATATCAAATCCTCCTCGTTTTTGGAAACTGACAATCTTAGCGCAGAAGTCATGCC
CGCTTTTGAGAGGGAGTACTCACCCCAACAGCTGGCCCTCGCAGACAGCGAATTAATTCCAGCACACTGG
ATCAGTTATCTATGCGGCCGCTCACAGTTCATCTTTCGGTCCGAGCTGCTGGACGGCATCCAGAGGATTG
CCGTTGTTGACTCCGGCTTTTTTGGCGGCATCGATTGAAGCGGCGGAGGGTTTCACTTTGGTGAATGTGT
CATGTCCCACCAGGGTGGATTTCCAAGCATTTGCCTCGGTTGTGCCAGATGTGAGCAGCCACTGTGTATT
GATTCTAGCCTCAGCGCCTCCCACGTACTGTCCACTCCATGTTGTGGCAGAATGAGCATTCCGGTAGTTG
TTTTTCCAAGCGACAGTCCATCCCAGGGCAGTCCCAGATCCGTCGGTGGCAGGGGCACTATCGTATCGGC
CAGTGAGGACGTACCGTGATTCGGCGTTTCCCACAGCAGATTCGTATGTTCCGGTGAGGGCTCCATCGGC
TCCAGCAGTCACAATAAAGGTGCTCCCGAGCTGATTGTACCATGTTCCAGTAATGCCAGCCTCGGCAGCG
GACACCTGAGCTTTTGAGTCTTTGCTAGGGTCGTTTAAACCGGCGCCCGAGCTGGTTCCTGTCGCCTTCT
CACTGTGACTATGGCTGAGGCTCTGGCCCTGGTGCAGGAGGAGTCCCCAGAGGAGCCACAGGGCAAGACG
GACGCATACATCCATACCGGTTAACAGGCCTTAAGCGCTAGCTAGGCCGCAGATATCGATCCGAGCTCGG
TACCAAGCTTGGGTCTCCCTATAGTGAGTCGTATTAATTTCGATAAGCCAGTAAGCAGTGGGTTCTCTAG
TTAGCCAGAGAGCTCTGCTTATATAGACCTCCCACCGTACACGCCTACCGCCCATTTGCGTCAATGGGGC
GGAGTTGTTACGACATTTTGGAAAGTCCCGTTGATTTTGGTGCCAAAACAAACTCCCATTGACGTCAATG
GGGTGGAGACTTGGAAATCCCCGTGAGTCAAACCGCTATCCACGCCCATTGATGTACTGCCAAAACCGCA
TCACCATGGTAATAGCGATGACTAATACGTAGATGTACTGCCAAGTAGGAAAGTCCCATAAGGTCATGTA
CTGGGCATAATGCCAGGCGGGCCATTTACCGTCATTGACGTCAATAGGGGGCGTACTTGGCATATGATAC
ACTTGATGTACTGCCAAGTGGGCAGTTTACCGTAAATACTCCACCCATTGACGTCAATGGAAAGTCCCTA
TTGGCGTTACTATGGGAACATACGTCATTATTGACGTCAATGGGCGGGGGTCGTTGGGCGGTCAGCCAGG
CGGGCCATTTACCGTAAGTTATGTAACGCGGAACTCCATATATGGGCTATGAACTAATGACCCCGTAATT
GATTACTATTAATAACTAGTCAATAATCAATGTCAACGCGTATATCTGGCCCGTACATCGCGAAGCAGCG
CAAAACGCCTAACCCTAAGCAGATTCTTCATGCAATTGTCGGTCAAGCCTTGCCTTGTTGTAGCTTAAAT
TTTGCTCGCGCACTACTCAGCGACCTCCAACACACAAGCAGGGAGCAGATACTGGCTTAACTATGCGGCA
TCAGAGCAGATTGTACTGAGAGTGCACCATAGGGGATCGGGAGATCTCCCGATCCGTCGACGTCAGGTGG
CACTTTTCGGGGAAATGTGCGCGGAACCCCTATTTGTTTATTTTTCTAAATACATTCAAATATGTATCCG
CTCATGAGACAATAACCCTGATAAATGCTTCAATAATATTGAAAAAGGAAGAGTATGAGTATTCAACATT
TCCGTGTCGCCCTTATTCCCTTTTTTGCGGCATTTTGCCTTCCTGTTTTTGCTCACCCAGAAACGCTGGT
GAAAGTAAAAGATGCTGAAGATCAGTTGGGTGCACGAGTGGGTTACATCGAACTGGATCTCAACAGCGGT
AAGATCCTTGAGAGTTTTCGCCCCGAAGAACGTTTTCCAATGATGAGCACTTTTAAAGTTCTGCTATGTG
GCGCGGTATTATCCCGTATTGACGCCGGGCAAGAGCAACTCGGTCGCCGCATACACTATTCTCAGAATGA
CTTGGTTGAGTACTCACCAGTCACAGAAAAGCATCTTACGGATGGCATGACAGTAAGAGAATTATGCAGT
GCTGCCATAACCATGAGTGATAACACTGCGGCCAACTTACTTCTGACAACGATCGGAGGACCGAAGGAGC
TAACCGCTTTTTTGCACAACATGGGGGATCATGTAACTCGCCTTGATCGTTGGGAACCGGAGCTGAATGA
AGCCATACCAAACGACGAGCGTGACACCACGATGCCTGTAGCAATGGCAACAACGTTGCGCAAACTATTA
ACTGGCGAACTACTTACTCTAGCTTCCCGGCAACAATTAATAGACTGGATGGAGGCGGATAAAGTTGCAG
GACCACTTCTGCGCTCGGCCCTTCCGGCTGGCTGGTTTATTGCTGATAAATCTGGAGCCGGTGAGCGTGG
GTCTCGCGGTATCATTGCAGCACTGGGGCCAGATGGTAAGCCCTCCCGTATCGTAGTTATCTACACGACG
GGGAGTCAGGCAACTATGGATGAACGAAATAGACAGATCGCTGAGATAGGTGCCTCACTGATTAAGCATT
GGTAACTGTCAGACCAAGTTTACTCATATATACTTTAGATTGATTTAAAACTTCATTTTTAATTTAAAAG
GATCTAGGTGAAGATCCTTTTTGATAATCTCATGACCAAAATCCCTTAACGTGAGTTTTCGTTCCACTGA
GCGTCAGACCCCGTAGAAAAGATCAAAGGATCTTCTTGAGATCCTTTTTTTCTGCGCGTAATCTGCTGCT
TGCAAACAAAAAAACCACCGCTACCAGCGGTGGTTTGTTTGCCGGATCAAGAGCTACCAACTCTTTTTCC
GAAGGTAACTGGCTTCAGCAGAGCGCAGATACCAAATACTGTTCTTCTAGTGTAGCCGTAGTTAGGCCAC
CACTTCAAGAACTCTGTAGCACCGCCTACATACCTCGCTCTGCTAATCCTGTTACCAGTGGCTGCTGCCA
GTGGCGATAAGTCGTGTCTTACCGGGTTGGACTCAAGACGATAGTTACCGGATAAGGCGCAGCGGTCGGG
CTGAACGGGGGGTTCGTGCACACAGCCCAGCTTGGAGCGAACGACCTACACCGAACTGAGATACCTACAG
CGTGAGCTATGAGAAAGCGCCACGCTTCCCGAAGGGAGAAAGGCGGACAGGTATCCGGTAAGCGGCAGGG
TCGGAACAGGAGAGCGCACGAGGGAGCTTCCAGGGGGAAACGCCTGGTATCTTTATAGTCCTGTCGGGTT
TCGCCACCTCTGACTTGAGCGTCGATTTTTGTGATGCTCGTCAGGGGGGCGGAGCCTATGGAAAAACGCC
AGCAACGCGGCCTTTTTACGGTTCCTGGCCTTTTGCTGGCCTTTTGCTCACATGTTCTTTCCTGCGTTAT
CCCCTGATTCTGTGGATAACCGTATTACCGCCTTTGAGTGAGCTGATACCGCTCGCCGCAGCCGAACGAC
CGAGCGCAGCGAGTCAGTGAGCGAGGAAGCGGAAGAGCGCCCAATACGCAAACCGCCTCTCCCCGCGCGT
TGGCCGATTCATTAATGCAGCTGGCACGACAGGTTTCCCGACTGGAAAGCGGGCAGTGAGCGCAACGCAA
TTAATGTGAGTTAGCTCACTCATTAGGCACCCCAGGCTTTACACTTTATGCTTCCGGCTCGTATGTTGTG
TGGAATTGTGAGCGGATAACAATTTCACACAGGAAACAGCTATGACCATGATTACGCCAAGCTCTAGCTA
GAGGTCGACGGTATACAGACATGATAAGATACATTGATGAGTTTGGACAAACCACAACTAGAATGCACTC
GACGCGTTAAGATACATTGATGAGTTTGGACAAACCACAACTAGAATGCAGTGAAAAAAATGCTTTATTT
GTGAAATTTGTGATGCTATTGCTTTATTTGTAACCATTATAAGCTGCAATAAACAAGTTAACAACAACAA
TTGCATTCATTTTATGTTTCAGGTTCAGGGGGAGGTGTGGGAGGTTTTTTAAAGCAAGTAAAACCTCTAC
AAATGTGGTATGGCTGATTATGATCAGTTATCTAGAGTTAATTAATTGGCCCTCGAGGCCTTAAGGCCGG
CCCTTGTACAGCTCGTCCATGCCGCCGGTGGAGTGGCGGCCCTCGGCGCGTTCGTACTGTTCCACGATGG
TGTAGTCCTCGTTGTGGGAGGTGATGTCCAACTTGATGTTGACGTTGTAGGCGCCGGGCAGCTGCACGGG
CTTCTTGGCCTTGTAGGTGGTCTTGACCTCAGCGTCGTAGTGGCCGCCGTCCTTCAGCTTCAGCCTCTGC
TTGATCTCGCCCTTCAGGGCGCCGTCCTCGGGGTACATCCGCTCGGAGGAGGCCTCCCAGCCCATGGTCT
TCTTCTGCATTACGGGGCCGTCGGAGGGGAAGTTGGTGCCGCGCAGCTTCACCTTGTAGATGAACTCGCC
GTCCTGTAGGGAGGAGTCCTGGGTCACGGTCACCACGCCGCCGTCCTCGAAGTTCATCACGCGCTCCCAC
TTGAAGCCCTCGGGGAAGGACAGCTTCAAGTAGTCGGGGATGTCGGCGGGGTGCTTCACGTAGGCCTTGG
AGCCGTACATGAACTGAGGGGACAGGATGTCCCAGGCGAAGGGCAGGGGGCCACCCTTGGTCACCTTCAG
CTTGGCGGTCTGGGTGCCCTCGTAGGGGCGGCCCTCGCCCTCGCCCTCGATCTCGAACTCGTGGCCGTTC
ACGGAGCCCTCCATGTGCACCTTGAAGCGCATGAACTCCTTGATGATGGCCATGTTATCCTCCTCGCCCT
TGCTCACCATACCTGCAGGCTTGGTTTGCAATTTAAAGGAATCATAGTAACTCCCTTTCTTCTTTTCCTT
CCACACACAGATGACTGCAAACAGAAGAAAGACCAGGACGCAGCAGCTGAACTTTTTCTTCAGGTTGGTG
TGAATCATGGCGCGCCTCCCGGGTTGTGGCAAGCTTATCATCGTGTTTTTCAAAGGAAAACCACGTCCCC
GTGGTTCGGGGGGCCTAGACGTTTTTTTAACCTCGACTAAACACATGTAAAGCATGTGCACCGAGGCCCC
AGATCAGATCCCATACAATGGGGTACCTTCTGGGCATCCTTCAGCCCCTTGTTGAATACGCTTGAGGAGA
GCCATTTGACTCTTTCCACAACTATCCAACTCACAACGTGGCACTGGGGTTGTGCCGCCTTTGCAGGTGT
ATCTTATACACGTGGCTTTTGGCCGCAGAGGCACCTGTCGCCAGGTGGGGGGTTCCGCTGCCTGCAAAGG
GTCGCTACAGACGTTGTTTGTCTTCAAGAAGCTTCCAGAGGAACTGCTTCCTTCACGACATTCAACAGAC
CTTGCATTCCTTTGGCGAGAGGGGAAAGACCCCTAGGAATGCTCGT
