>Addgene plasmid #110727 | pStr-KDEL-IRES-ST-mCherry | depositor partial sequence | sequence record 208249 | Insert sequence
ATAAGCTTGCCACAACCCGGGAGGCGCGCCATGATTCACACCAACCTGAAGAAAAAGTTCAGCTGCTGCG
TCCTGGTCTTTCTTCTGTTTGCAGTCATCTGTGTGTGGAAGGAAAAGAAGAAAGGGAGTTACTATGATTC
CTTTAAATTGCAAACCAAGCCTGCAGGTATGGTGAGCAAGGGCGAGGAGGATAACATGGCCATCATCAAG
GAGTTCATGCGCTTCAAGGTGCACATGGAGGGCTCCGTGAACGGCCACGAGTTCGAGATCGAGGGCGAGG
GCGAGGGCCGCCCCTACGAGGGCACCCAGACCGCCAAGCTGAAGGTGACCAAGGGTGGCCCCCTGCCCTT
CGCCTGGGACATCCTGTCCCCTCAGTTCATGTACGGCTCCAAGGCCTACGTGAAGCACCCCGCCGACATC
CCCGACTACTTGAAGCTGTCCTTCCCCGAGGGCTTCAAGTGGGAGCGCGTGATGAACTTCGAGGACGGCG
GCGTGGTGACCGTGACCCAGGACTCCTCCCTACAGGACGGCGAGTTCATCTACAAGGTGAAGCTGCGCGG
CACCAACTTCCCCTCCGACGGCCCCGTAATGCAGAAGAAGACCATGGGCTGGGAGGCCTCCTCCGAGCGG
ATGTACCCCGAGGACGGCGCCCTGAAGGGCGAGATCAAGCAGAGGCTGAAGCTGAAGGACGGCGGCCACT
ACGACGCTGAGGTCAAGACCACCTACAAGGCCAAGAAGCCCGTGCAGCTGCCCGGCGCCTACAACGTCAA
CATCAAGTTGGACATCACCTCCCACAACGAGGACTACACCATCGTGGAACAGTACGAACGCGCCGAGGGC
CGCCACTCCACCGGCGGCATGGACGAGCTGTACAAGGGCCGGCCTTAAGGCCTCGAGGGCCAATTAATTA
ACTCTAGATAACTGATCATAATCAGCCATACCACATTTGTAGAGGTTTTACTTGCTTTAAAAAACCTCCC
ACACCTCCCCCTGAACCTGAAACATAAAATGAATGCAATTGTTGTTGTTAACTTGTTTATTGCAGCTTAT
AATGGTTACAAATAAAGCAATAGCATCACAAATTTCACAAATAAAGCATTTTTTTCACTGCATTCTAGTT
GTGGTTTGTCCAAACTCATCAATGTATCTTAACGCGTCGAGTGCATTCTAGTTGTGGTTTGTCCAAACTC
ATCAATGTATCTTATCATGTCTGTATACCGTCGACCTCTAGCTAGAGCTTGGCGTAATCATGGTCATAGC
TGTTTCCTGTGTGAAATTGTTATCCGCTCACAATTCCACACAACATACGAGCCGGAAGCATAAAGTGTAA
AGCCTGGGGTGCCTAATGAGTGAGCTAACTCACATTAATTGCGTTGCGCTCACTGCCCGCTTTCCAGTCG
GGAAACCTGTCGTGCCAGCTGCATTAATGAATCGGCCAACGCGCGGGGAGAGGCGGTTTGCGTATTGGGC
GCTCTTCCGCTTCCTCGCTCACTGACTCGCTGCGCTCGGTCGTTCGGCTGCGGCGAGCGGTATCAGCTCA
CTCAAAGGCGGTAATACGGTTATCCACAGAATCAGGGGATAACGCAGGAAAGAACATGTGAGCAAAAGGC
CAGCAAAAGGCCAGGAACCGTAAAAAGGCCGCGTTGCTGGCGTTTTTCCATAGGCTCCGCCCCCCTGACG
AGCATCACAAAAATCGACGCTCAAGTCAGAGGTGGCGAAACCCGACAGGACTATAAAGATACCAGGCGTT
TCCCCCTGGAAGCTCCCTCGTGCGCTCTCCTGTTCCGACCCTGCCGCTTACCGGATACCTGTCCGCCTTT
CTCCCTTCGGGAAGCGTGGCGCTTTCTCAATGCTCACGCTGTAGGTATCTCAGTTCGGTGTAGGTCGTTC
GCTCCAAGCTGGGCTGTGTGCACGAACCCCCCGTTCAGCCCGACCGCTGCGCCTTATCCGGTAACTATCG
TCTTGAGTCCAACCCGGTAAGACACGACTTATCGCCACTGGCAGCAGCCACTGGTAACAGGATTAGCAGA
GCGAGGTATGTAGGCGGTGCTACAGAGTTCTTGAAGTGGTGGCCTAACTACGGCTACACTAGAAGGACAG
TATTTGGTATCTGCGCTCTGCTGAAGCCAGTTACCTTCGGAAAAAGAGTTGGTAGCTCTTGATCCGGCAA
ACAAACCACCGCTGGTAGCGGTGGTTTTTTTGTTTGCAAGCAGCAGATTACGCGCAGAAAAAAAGGATCT
CAAGAAGATCCTTTGATCTTTTCTACGGGGTCTGACGCTCAGTGGAACGAAAACTCACGTTAAGGGATTT
TGGTCATGAGATTATCAAAAAGGATCTTCACCTAGATCCTTTTAAATTAAAAATGAAGTTTTAAATCAAT
CTAAAGTATATATGAGTAAACTTGGTCTGACAGTTACCAATGCTTAATCAGTGAGGCACCTATCTCAGCG
ATCTGTCTATTTCGTTCATCCATAGTTGCCTGACTCCCCGTCGTGTAGATAACTACGATACGGGAGGGCT
TACCATCTGGCCCCAGTGCTGCAATGATACCGCGAGACCCACGCTCACCGGCTCCAGATTTATCAGCAAT
AAACCAGCCAGCCGGAAGGGCCGAGCGCAGAAGTGGTCCTGCAACTTTATCCGCCTCCATCCAGTCTATT
AATTGTTGCCGGGAAGCTAGAGTAAGTAGTTCGCCAGTTAATAGTTTGCGCAACGTTGTTGCCATTGCTA
CAGGCATCGTGGTGTCACGCTCGTCGTTTGGTATGGCTTCATTCAGCTCCGGTTCCCAACGATCAAGGCG
AGTTACATGATCCCCCATGTTGTGCAAAAAAGCGGTTAGCTCCTTCGGTCCTCCGATCGTTGTCAGAAGT
AAGTTGGCCGCAGTGTTATCACTCATGGTTATGGCAGCACTGCATAATTCTCTTACTGTCATGCCATCCG
TAAGATGCTTTTCTGTGACTGGTGAGTACTCAACCAAGTCATTCTGAGAATAGTGTATGCGGCGACCGAG
TTGCTCTTGCCCGGCGTCAATACGGGATAATACCGCGCCACATAGCAGAACTTTAAAAGTGCTCATCATT
GGAAAACGTTCTTCGGGGCGAAAACTCTCAAGGATCTTACCGCTGTTGAGATCCAGTTCGATGTAACCCA
CTCGTGCACCCAACTGATCTTCAGCATCTTTTACTTTCACCAGCGTTTCTGGGTGAGCAAAAACAGGAAG
GCAAAATGCCGCAAAAAAGGGAATAAGGGCGACACGGAAATGTTGAATACTCATACTCTTCCTTTTTCAA
TATTATTGAAGCATTTATCAGGGTTATTGTCTCATGAGCGGATACATATTTGAATGTATTTAGAAAAATA
AACAAATAGGGGTTCCGCGCACATTTCCCCGAAAAGTGCCACCTGACGTCGACGGATCGGGAGATCTCCC
GATCCCCTATGGTCGACTCTCAGTACAATCTGCTCTGATGCCGCATAGTTAAGCCAGTATCTGCTCCCTG
CTTGTGTGTTGGAGGTCGCTGAGTAGTGCGCGAGCAAAATTTAAGCTACAACAAGGCAAGGCTTGACCGA
CAATTGCATGAAGAATCTGCTTAGGGTTAGGCGTTTTGCGCTGCTTCGCGATGTACGGGCCAGATATACG
CGTTGACATTGATTATTGACTAGTTATTAATAGTAATCAATTACGGGGTCATTAGTTCATAGCCCATATA
TGGAGTTCCGCGTTACATAACTTACGGTAAATGGCCCGCCTGGCTGACCGCCCAACGACCCCCGCCCATT
GACGTCAATAATGACGTATGTTCCCATAGTAACGCCAATAGGGACTTTCCATTGACGTCAATGGGTGGAC
TATTTACGGTAAACTGCCCACTTGGCAGTACATCAAGTGTATCATATGCCAAGTACGCCCCCTATTGACG
TCAATGACGGTAAATGGCCCGCCTGGCATTATGCCCAGTACATGACCTTATGGGACTTTCCTACTTGGCA
GTACATCTACGTATTAGTCATCGCTATTACCATGGTGATGCGGTTTTGGCAGTACATCAATGGGCGTGGA
TAGCGGTTTGACTCACGGGGATTTCCAAGTCTCCACCCCATTGACGTCAATGGGAGTTTGTTTTGGCACC
AAAATCAACGGGACTTTCCAAAATGTCGTAACAACTCCGCCCCATTGACGCAAATGGGCGGTAGGCGTGT
ACGGTGGGAGGTCTATATAAGCAGAGCTCTCTGGCTAACTAGAGAACCCACTGCTTACTGGCTTATCGAA
ATTAATACGACTCACTATAGGGAGACCCAAGCTTGGTACCGAGCTCGGATCGATATCTGCGGCCTAGCTA
GCGCTTAAGGCCTGTTAACCGGTATGGATGTATGCGTCCGTCTTGCCCTGTGGCTCCTCTGGGGACTCCT
CCTGCACCAGGGCCAGAGCCTCAGCCATAGTCACAGTGAGAAGGCGACAGGAACCAGCTCGGGCGCCGGT
TTAAACGACCCTAGCAAAGACTCAAAAGCTCAGGTGTCCGCTGCCGAGGCTGGCATTACTGGAACATGGT
ACAATCAGCTCGGGAGCACCTTTATTGTGACTGCTGGAGCCGATGGAGCCCTCACCGGAACATACGAATC
TGCTGTGGGAAACGCCGAATCACGGTACGTCCTCACTGGCCGATACGATAGTGCCCCTGCCACCGACGGA
TCTGGGACTGCCCTGGGATGGACTGTCGCTTGGAAAAACAACTACCGGAATGCTCATTCTGCCACAACAT
GGAGTGGACAGTACGTGGGAGGCGCTGAGGCTAGAATCAATACACAGTGGCTGCTCACATCTGGCACAAC
CGAGGCAAATGCTTGGAAATCCACCCTGGTGGGACATGACACATTCACCAAAGTGAAACCCTCCGCCGCT
TCAATCGATGCCGCCAAAAAAGCCGGAGTCAACAACGGCAATCCTCTGGATGCCGTCCAGCAGCTCGGAC
CGAAAGATGAACTGTGAGCGGCCGCATAGATAACTGATCCAGTGTGCTGGAATTAATTCGCTGTCTGCGA
GGGCCAGCTGTTGGGGTGAGTACTCCCTCTCAAAAGCGGGCATGACTTCTGCGCTAAGATTGTCAGTTTC
CAAAAACGAGGAGGATTTGATATTCACCTGGCCCGCGGTGATGCCTTTGAGGGTGGCCGCGTCCATCTGG
TCAGAAAAGACAATCTTTTTGTTGTCAAGCTTGAGGTGTGGCAGGCTTGAGATCTGGCCATACACTTGAG
TGACAATGACATCCACTTTGCCTTTCTCTCCACAGGTGTCCACTCCCAGGTCCAACTGCAGGTCGAGCAT
GCATCTAGGGCGGCCAATTCCGCCCCTCTCCCTCCCCCCCCCCTAACGTTACTGGCCGAAGCCGCTTGGA
ATAAGGCCGGTGTGCGTTTGTCTATATGTTATTTTCCACCATATTGCCGTCTTTTGGCAATGTGAGGGCC
CGGAAACCTGGCCCTGTCTTCTTGACGAGCATTCCTAGGGGTCTTTCCCCTCTCGCCAAAGGAATGCAAG
GTCTGTTGAATGTCGTGAAGGAAGCAGTTCCTCTGGAAGCTTCTTGAAGACAAACAACGTCTGTAGCGAC
CCTTTGCAGGCAGCGGAACCCCCCACCTGGCGACAGGTGCCTCTGCGGCCAAAAGCCACGTGTATAAGAT
ACACCTGCAAAGGCGGCACAACCCCAGTGCCACGTTGTGAGTTGGATAGTTGTGGAAAGAGTCAAATGGC
TCTCCTCAAGCGTATTCAACAAGGGGCTGAAGGATGCCCAGAAGGTACCCCATTGTATGGGATCTGATCT
GGGGCCTCGGTGCACATGCTTTACATGTGTTTAGTCGAGGTTAAAAAAACGTCTAGGCCCCCCGAACCAC
GGGGACGTGGTTTTCCTTTGAAAAACACGATG
